>Addgene plasmid #225903 | pmRNA-EGFP-A120 | addgene full sequence | sequence record 449542 | Addgene NGS Result
TGACCAAAATCCCTTAACGTGAGTTTTCGTTCCACTGAGCGTCAGACCCCGTAGAAAAGATCAAAGGATC
TTCTTGAGATCCTTTTTTTCTGCGCGTAATCTGCTGCTTGCAAACAAAAAAACCACCGCTACCAGCGGTG
GTTTGTTTGCCGGATCAAGAGCTACCAACTCTTTTTCCGAAGGTAACTGGCTTCAGCAGAGCGCAGATAC
CAAATACTGTTCTTCTAGTGTAGCCGTAGTTAGGCCACCACTTCAAGAACTCTGTAGCACCGCCTACATA
CCTCGCTCTGCTAATCCTGTTACCAGTGGCTGCTGCCAGTGGCGATAAGTCGTGTCTTACCGGGTTGGAC
TCAAGACGATAGTTACCGGATAAGGCGCAGCGGTCGGGCTGAACGGGGGGTTCGTGCACACAGCCCAGCT
TGGAGCGAACGACCTACACCGAACTGAGATACCTACAGCGTGAGCTATGAGAAAGCGCCACGCTTCCCGA
AGGGAGAAAGGCGGACAGGTATCCGGTAAGCGGCAGGGTCGGAACAGGAGAGCGCACGAGGGAGCTTCCA
GGGGGAAACGCCTGGTATCTTTATAGTCCTGTCGGGTTTCGCCACCTCTGACTTGAGCGTCGATTTTTGT
GATGCTCGTCAGGGGGGCGGAGCCTATGGAAAAACGCCAGCAACGCGGCCTTTTTACGGTTCCTGGCCTT
TTGCTGGCCTTTTGCTCACATGGCTCGACAGATCATCAATATTGGCCATTAGCCATATTATTCATTGGTT
ATATAGCATAAATCAATATTGGCTATTGGCCATTGCATACGTTGTATCTATATCATAATATGTACATTTA
TATTGGCTCATGTCCAATATGACCGCCATGTTGGCATTGATTATTGACTAGTTATTAATAGTAATCAATT
ACGGGGTCATTAGTTCATAGCCCATATATGGAGTTCCGCGTTACATAACTTACGGTAAATGGCCCGCCTG
GCTGACCGCCCAACGACCCCCGCCCATTGACGTCAATAATGACGTATGTTCCCATAGTAACGCCAATAGG
GACTTTCCATTGACGTCAATGGGTGGAGTATTTACGGTAAACTGCCCACTTGGCAGTACATCAAGTGTAT
CATATGCCAAGTCCGCCCCCTATTGACGTCAATGACGGTAAATGGCCCGCCTGGCATTATGCCCAGTACA
TGACCTTACGGGACTTTCCTACTTGGCAGTACATCTACGTATTAGTCATCGCTATTACCATGGTGATGCG
GTTTTGGCAGTACACCAATGGGCGTGGATAGCGGTTTGACTCACGGGGATTTCCAAGTCTCCACCCCATT
GACGTCAATGGGAGTTTGTTTTGGCACCAAAATCAACGGGACTTTCCAAAATGTCGTAATAACCCCGCCC
CGTTGACGCAAATGGGCGGTAGGCGTGTACGGTGGGAGGTCTATATAAGCAGAGCTCGTTTAGTGAACCG
TCAGATCACTAGACGCTTTATTGCGGTAGTTTATCACAGTTAAATTGCTAACGCAGTCAGTGCTTCTGAC
ACAACAGTCTCGAACTTAAGCTGCAGAAGTTGGTCGTGAGGCACTGGGCAGGTAAGTATCAAGGTTACAA
GACAGGTTTAAGGAGACCAATAGAAACTGGGCTTGTCGAGACAGAGAAGACTCTTGCGTTTCTGATAGGC
ACCTATTGGTCTTACTGACATCCACTTTGCCTTTCTCTCCACAGGTGTCCACTCCCAGTTCAATTACAGC
TCTTAAGGCTAGAGTCACCTGCAACATGACTTAATACGACTCACTATAAGGAGAGATATCACGCGTTCTA
GAGCTAGCGCTACCGGACTCAGATCTCGAGCTCAAGCTTCGAATTCTGCAGTCGACGGTACCGCGGGCCC
GGGATCCACCGGTCGCCACCATGGTGAGCAAGGGCGAGGAGCTGTTCACCGGGGTGGTGCCCATCCTGGT
CGAGCTGGACGGCGACGTAAACGGCCACAAGTTCAGCGTGTCCGGCGAGGGCGAGGGCGATGCCACCTAC
GGCAAGCTGACCCTGAAGTTCATCTGCACCACCGGCAAGCTGCCCGTGCCCTGGCCCACCCTCGTGACCA
CCCTGACCTACGGCGTGCAGTGCTTCAGCCGCTACCCCGACCACATGAAGCAGCACGACTTCTTCAAGTC
CGCCATGCCCGAAGGCTACGTCCAGGAGCGCACCATCTTCTTCAAGGACGACGGCAACTACAAGACCCGC
GCCGAGGTGAAGTTCGAGGGCGACACCCTGGTGAACCGCATCGAGCTGAAGGGCATCGACTTCAAGGAGG
ACGGCAACATCCTGGGGCACAAGCTGGAGTACAACTACAACAGCCACAACGTCTATATCATGGCCGACAA
GCAGAAGAACGGCATCAAGGTGAACTTCAAGATCCGCCACAACATCGAGGACGGCAGCGTGCAGCTCGCC
GACCACTACCAGCAGAACACCCCCATCGGCGACGGCCCCGTGCTGCTGCCCGACAACCACTACCTGAGCA
CCCAGTCCGCCCTGAGCAAAGACCCCAACGAGAAGCGCGATCACATGGTCCTGCTGGAGTTCGTGACCGC
CGCCGGGATCACTCTCGGCATGGACGAGCTGTACAAGTAAAGCGGCCGCAGCTCGCTTTCTTGCTGTCCA
ATTTCTATTAAAGGTTCCTTTGTTCCCTAAGTCCAACTACTAAACTGGGGGATATTATGAAGGGCCTTGA
GCATTTGGATTCTGCCTAATAAAAAACATTTATTTTCATTGCGTTTAGCTCGCTTTCTTGCTGTCCAATT
TCTATTAAAGGTTCCTTTGTTCCCTAAGTCCAACTACTAAACTGGGGGATATTATGAAGGGCCTTGAGCA
TTTGGATTCTGCCTAATAAAAAACATTTATTTTCATTGCATTTAAATGTTTAAACAAAAAAAAAAAAAAA
AAAAAAAAAAAAAAAAAAAAAAAAAAAAAAAAAAAAAAAAAAAAAAAAAAAAAAAAAAAAAAAAAAAAAA
AAAAAAAAAAAAAAAAAAAAAAAAAAAAAAAAAAAAAAAGCAGGTGGGAGGGTACGTTCGTGATAAACAA
ACGGCCGCTTCGAGCAGACATGATAAGATACATTGATGAGTTTGGACAAACCACAACTAGAATGCAGTGA
AAAAAATGCTTTATTTGTGAAATTTGTGATGCTATTGCTTTATTTGTAACCATTATAAGCTGCAATAAAC
AAGTTAACAACAACAATTGCATTCATTTTATGTTTCAGGTTCAGGGGGAGATGTGGGAGGTTTTTTAAAG
CAAGTAAAACCTCTACAAATGTGGTAAAATCGATAAGGATCAGGGCTGGCGTAATAGCGAAGAGGCCCGC
ACCGATCGCCCTTCCCAACAGTTGCGCAGCCTGAATGGCGAATGG
[124 nt withheld, positions 3406-3529]
C
[91 nt withheld, positions 3531-3621]
A
[49 nt withheld, positions 3623-3671]
CCTTTGACGTTGGAGTCCACGTTCTTT
[37 nt withheld, positions 3699-3735]
ACCCTATCTCGGTCTATTCTTTTGATTTATAAGGGATTTTGCCGATTTCGGCCTATTGGTTAAAAAATGA
GCTGATTTAACAAAAATTTAACGCGAATTTTAACAAAATATTAACGCTTACAATTTCCTGATGCGGTATT
TTCTCCTTACGCATCTGTGCGGTATTTCACACCGCATATGGTGCACTCTCAGTACAATCTGCTCTGATGC
CGCATAGTTAAGCCAGCCCCGACACCCGCCAACACCCGCTGACGCGCCCTGACGGGCTTGTCTGCTCCCG
GCATCCGCTTACAGACAAGCTGTGACCGTCTCCGGGAGCTGCATGTGTCAGAGGTTTTCACCGTCATCAC
CGAAACGCGCGAGACGAAAGGGCCTCGTGATACGCCTATTTTTATAGGTTAATGTCATGATAATAATGGT
TTCTTAGACGTCAGGTGGCACTTTTCGGGGAAATGTGCGCGGAACCCCTATTTGTTTATTTTTCTAAATA
CATTCAAATATGTATCCGCTCATGAGACAATAACCCTGATAAATGCTTCAATAATATTGAAAAAGGAAGA
GTATGATTGAACAAGATGGATTGCACGCAGGTTCTCCGGCCGCTTGGGTGGAGAGGCTATTCGGCTATGA
CTGGGCACAACAGACAATCGGCTGCTCTGATGCCGCCGTGTTCCGGCTGTCAGCGCAGGGGCGCCCGGTT
CTTTTTGTCAAGACCGACCTGTCCGGTGCCCTGAATGAACTGCAAGACGAGGCAGCGCGGCTATCGTGGC
TGGCCACGACGGGCGTTCCTTGCGCAGCTGTGCTCGACGTTGTCACTGAAGCGGGAAGGGACTGGCTGCT
ATTGGGCGAAGTGCCGGGGCAGGATCTCCTGTCATCTCACCTTGCTCCTGCCGAGAAAGTATCCATCATG
GCTGATGCAATGCGGCGGCTGCATACGCTTGATCCGGCTACCTGCCCATTCGACCACCAAGCGAAACATC
GCATCGAGCGAGCACGTACTCGGATGGAAGCCGGTCTTGTCGATCAGGATGATCTGGACGAAGAGCATCA
GGGGCTCGCGCCAGCCGAACTGTTCGCCAGGCTCAAGGCGAGCATGCCCGACGGCGAGGATCTCGTCGTG
ACCCATGGCGATGCCTGCTTGCCGAATATCATGGTGGAAAATGGCCGCTTTTCTGGATTCATCGACTGTG
GCCGGCTGGGTGTGGCGGACCGCTATCAGGACATAGCGTTGGCTACCCGTGATATTGCTGAAGAGCTTGG
CGGCGAATGGGCTGACCGCTTCCTCGTGCTTTACGGTATCGCCGCTCCCGATTCGCAGCGCATCGCCTTC
TATCGCCTTCTTGACGAGTTCTTCTGACTGTCAGACCAAGTTTACTCATATATACTTTAGATTGATTTAA
AACTTCATTTTTAATTTAAAAGGATCTAGGTGAAGATCCTTTTTGATAATCTCA
Features (pLannotate 1.2.2; 17 found; start..end, strand, type, name):
     74..662     +  rep_origin     ori: high-copy-number ColE1/pMB1/pBR322/pUC origin of replication
    875..1252    +  enhancer       CMV enhancer: human cytomegalovirus immediate early enhancer
   1254..1453    +  promoter       CMV promoter: human cytomegalovirus (CMV) immediate early promoter
   1592..1724    +  intron         chimeric intron: chimera between introns from human β-globin and immunoglobulin heavy chain genes
   1782..1798    +  promoter       T7 promoter (fragment): promoter for bacteriophage T7 RNA polymerase
   1823..1903    +  misc_feature   MCS: multiple cloning site
   1911..2630    +  CDS            EGFP: the original enhanced GFP (Yang et al., 1996) mammalian codon-optimized
   2641..2772    +  polyA_signal   β-globin poly(A) (fragment): human β-globin polyadenylation signal
   2778..2910    +  polyA_signal   β-globin poly(A) (fragment): human β-globin polyadenylation signal
   3104..3225    -  polyA_signal   SV40 poly(A) signal: SV40 polyadenylation signal
   3248..3316    -  CDS            large T antigen (fragment): large T antigen from SV40 (simian virus 40)
   3335..3402    +  CDS            lacZα (fragment): LacZα fragment of β-galactosidase; lacZ fragment
   3406..3834    +  rep_origin     f1 ori (sequence partly withheld): f1 bacteriophage origin of replication; arrow indicates direction of (+) strand synthesis
   3862..3961    -  misc_feature   bom (fragment): basis of mobility region from pBR322
   4063..4098    -  CDS            rop (fragment): Rop protein, which maintains plasmids at low copy number; rop
   4193..4297    +  promoter       AmpR promoter: bla
   4298..5092    +  CDS            NeoR/KanR: aminoglycoside phosphotransferase from Tn5; aph(3')-II (or nptII); confers resistance to neomycin, kanamycin, and G418 (Geneticin®)
