[The description below was written by a language model from this plasmid's Addgene catalogue record and pLannotate feature annotations shown in this document.]
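Description:
pmRNA-EGFP-A120 is a template plasmid for preparing EGFP-encoding mRNA by in vitro transcription, built on the Promega pCI mammalian expression backbone and partly derived from an earlier poly(A)-containing RNA template plasmid. It replicates in E. coli from a high-copy ColE1/pUC-type origin and is selected with kanamycin through a Tn5 aminoglycoside phosphotransferase (NeoR/KanR) gene driven by the bla (AmpR) promoter. An f1 origin and small remnants of lacZα, bom and rop are also annotated. The pCI-derived CMV enhancer/promoter, chimeric β-globin/immunoglobulin intron and an SV40 polyadenylation signal (annotated on the reverse strand) remain in the backbone, but the stated purpose of the plasmid is mRNA production rather than direct transfection.

The functional cassette begins with a modified T7 class III Φ6.5 promoter carrying an inserted A, annotated only as a T7 promoter fragment. According to the depositor, this change lets transcription be primed efficiently by trinucleotide cap analogues or other primers containing an AG dinucleotide that pairs with the promoter, giving capped transcripts that are translated cap-dependently. A short multiple cloning site precedes the mammalian codon-optimised EGFP coding sequence, which is followed by two tandem copies of a β-globin UTR (detected in the feature table as two β-globin poly(A) fragments) and a template-encoded 120-nucleotide poly(A) tail. The tail itself is not annotated in the table. Cutting with AarI linearises the plasmid to give the run-off transcription template. The depositor notes that the A120 tract is prone to recombination and can shorten to about A80 or less, so a recombination-deficient host strain is used and tail length is better checked by restriction digest than by sequencing. The resulting mRNA serves as a fluorescent reporter of cap-dependent translation.
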