Addgene plasmid #225903: pmRNA-EGFP-A120
Purpose: In vitro transcription of cap-dependently translated mRNA encoding EGFP.
Depositing lab: Tom Brown. Depositing organization: University of Oxford. Publication: Enhancing cap-independent translation of linear mRNA. Golojuch S, Largey B, El-Sagheer AH, Brown T. Nat Commun. 2025 Oct 16;16(1):9205. doi: 10.1038/s41467-025-64257-6. PubMed 41102175.
Backbone
  Vector backbone: pCI
  Backbone manufacturer: Promega
  Vector type: Mammalian Expression, Synthetic Biology ; mRNA preparation
Growth in bacteria
  Bacterial resistance: Kanamycin, 30 μg/mL
  Growth temperature: 30°C
  Growth strain: NEB Stable
  Copy number: High Copy
Gene/Insert 1
  Gene/Insert name: A-inserted T7 class III Φ6.5 promoter
  Species: Synthetic
  Insert size (bp): 20
Gene/Insert 2
  Gene/Insert name: EGFP (alt name: enhanced green fluorescent protein)
  Species: Synthetic
  Insert size (bp): 720
Gene/Insert 3
  Gene/Insert name: 2x β-globin UTR
  Species: Synthetic
  Insert size (bp): 270
Gene/Insert 4
  Gene/Insert name: poly(A) tail
  Species: Synthetic
  Insert size (bp): 120
Resource information
  A portion of this plasmid was derived from a plasmid made by: Stephen Ikeda (pRNA2-(A)128, Addgene plasmid #174006; RRID:Addgene_174006).
Terms and licenses: Academic/Nonprofit Terms; Industry Terms: Not Available to Industry
Depositor comments: The A120 sequence can undergo recombination, resulting in its shortening to ~A80 or less. The likelihood of this recombination is significantly reduced when the plasmid is maintained in NEB® Stable Competent E. coli at 30 °C with 30 μg/mL kanamycin. Nevertheless, we recommend picking several colonies and verifying the poly(A) tail length. The length of the A120 sequence can be assessed through a double restriction digest using AarI and PmeI in rCutSmart™ Buffer, followed by analysis on a 3.0% agarose (1x TBE) gel. We do not recommend relying on sequencing to assess the poly(A) tail length, as long homopolymer sequences are often misread and appear shorter than they actually are. A DNA template for in vitro transcription can be prepared from this plasmid using AarI restriction digest. The presence of the A-inserted T7 class III Φ6.5 promoter facilitates highly efficient in vitro transcription priming with trinucleotide cap analogues such as CleanCap or other IVT primers, such as CleaN3, containing AG dinucleotide sequence that base-pairs with the promoter.
How to cite: pmRNA-EGFP-A120 was a gift from Tom Brown (Addgene plasmid # 225903 ; http://n2t.net/addgene:225903 ; RRID:Addgene_225903)
